>Addgene plasmid #107062 | pUDP046 | addgene full sequence | sequence record 208619 | Addgene NGS Result
ATGGGTAAAAAGCCTGAACTCACCGCGACGTCTGTCGAGAAGTTTCTGATCGAAAAGTTCGACAGCGTGT
CCGACCTGATGCAGCTCTCGGAGGGCGAAGAATCTCGTGCTTTCAGCTTCGATGTAGGAGGGCGTGGATA
TGTCCTGCGGGTAAATAGCTGCGCCGATGGTTTCTACAAAGATCGTTATGTTTATCGGCACTTTGCATCG
GCCGCGCTCCCGATTCCGGAAGTGCTTGACATTGGGGAATTTAGCGAGAGCCTGACCTATTGCATCTCCC
GCCGTGCACAGGGTGTCACGTTGCAAGACCTGCCTGAAACCGAACTGCCCGCTGTTCTGCAACCGGTCGC
GGAGGCCATGGATGCGATCGCTGCGGCCGATCTTAGCCAGACGAGCGGGTTCGGCCCATTCGGACCGCAA
GGAATCGGTCAATACACTACATGGCGTGATTTCATATGCGCGATTGCTGATCCCCATGTGTATCACTGGC
AAACTGTGATGGACGACACCGTCAGTGCGTCCGTCGCGCAGGCTCTCGATGAGCTGATGCTTTGGGCCGA
GGACTGCCCCGAAGTCCGGCACCTCGTGCACGCGGATTTCGGCTCCAACAATGTCCTGACGGACAATGGC
CGCATAACAGCGGTCATTGACTGGAGCGAGGCGATGTTCGGGGATTCCCAATACGAGGTCGCCAACATCT
TCTTCTGGAGGCCGTGGTTGGCTTGTATGGAGCAGCAGACGCGCTACTTCGAGCGGAGGCATCCGGAGCT
TGCAGGATCGCCGCGGCTCCGGGCGTATATGCTCCGCATTGGTCTTGACCAACTCTATCAGAGCTTGGTT
GACGGCAATTTCGATGATGCAGCTTGGGCGCAGGGTCGATGCGACGCAATCGTCCGATCCGGAGCCGGGA
CTGTCGGGCGTACACAAATCGCCCGCAGAAGCGCGGCCGTCTGGACCGATGGCTGTGTAGAAGTACTCGC
CGATAGTGGAAACCGACGCCCCAGCACTCGTCCGAGGGCAAAGGAATAACTCGAGGACAATAAAAAGATT
CTTGTTTTCAAGAACTTGTCATTTGTATAGTTTTTTTATATTGTAGTTGTTCTATTTTAATCAAATGTTA
GCGTGATTTATATTTTTTTTCGCCTCGACATCATCTGCCCAGATGCGAAGTTAAGTGCGCAGAAAGTAAT
ATCATGCGTCAATCGTATGTGAATGCTGGTCGCTATACTGGAGCTCTCGAGAACCCTCACCTTTCGAGAG
GACGATGCCCGTGTCTAAATGATTCGACCAGCCTAAGAATGTTCAACAATCTATAATCAGTCCATAGTCA
ACAAGAGCCCTCAAAGTTGATATCGTTTAGTGATCTCCCTCGAGATGAGCGGAGGATGGTTGCTTTTTGG
GGAGCCCTAAGTGGTACGTGCGGCGAGCGGGATGTTTCCCCATTAGGCAAAGGACGACCGGGTAACCCCT
CGAGAAAAAAAATTTTTCGCCGCTAATCTGGTGTTATATAAAGCTCCCCCTGCTCCTGGAATTTTTTTCC
TTGTCAACTCACACCGGAAATCAAGGCATTTCATTCTGAGTAGTTCTTAAAAACATAATCAACAATGGAT
TATAAAGATGACGATGACAAACCTCCAAAAAAGAAGAGAAAGGTCGATAAGAAATACTCAATAGGCTTAG
ATATCGGCACAAATAGCGTCGGATGGGCGGTGATCACTGATGAATATAAGGTTCCGTCTAAAAAGTTCAA
GGTTCTGGGAAATACAGACCGCCACAGTATCAAAAAAAATCTTATAGGGGCTCTTTTATTTGACAGTGGA
GAGACAGCGGAAGCGACTCGTCTCAAACGGACAGCTCGTAGAAGGTATACACGTCGGAAGAATCGTATTT
GTTATCTACAGGAGATTTTTTCAAATGAGATGGCGAAAGTAGATGATAGTTTCTTTCATCGACTTGAAGA
GTCTTTTTTGGTGGAAGAAGACAAGAAGCATGAACGTCATCCTATTTTTGGAAATATAGTAGATGAAGTT
GCTTATCATGAGAAATATCCAACTATCTATCATCTGCGAAAAAAATTGGTAGATTCTACTTATAAAGCGG
ATTTGCGCTTAATCTATTTGGCCTTAGCGCATATGATTAAGTTTCGTGGTCATTTTTTGATTGAGGGAGA
TTTAAATCCTGATAATAGTGATGTGGACAAACTATTTATCCAGTTGGTACAAACCTACAATCAATTATTT
GAAGAAAACCCTATTAACGCAAGTGGAGTAGATGCTAAAGCGATTCTTTCTGCACGATTGAGTAAATCAA
GACGATTAGAAAATCTCATTGCTCAGCTCCCCGGTGAGAAGAAAAATGGCTTATTTGGGAATCTCATTGC
TTTGTCATTGGGTTTGACCCCTAATTTTAAATCAAATTTTGATTTGGCAGAAGATGCTAAATTACAGCTT
TCAAAAGATACTTACGATGATGATTTAGATAATTTATTGGCGCAAATTGGAGATCAATATGCTGATTTGT
TTTTGGCAGCTAAGAATTTATCAGATGCTATTTTACTTTCAGATATCCTAAGAGTAAATACTGAAATAAC
TAAGGCTCCCCTATCAGCTTCAATGATTAAACGCTACGATGAACATCATCAAGACTTGACTCTTTTAAAA
GCTTTAGTTCGACAACAACTTCCAGAAAAGTATAAAGAAATCTTTTTTGATCAATCAAAAAACGGATATG
CAGGTTATATTGATGGGGGAGCTAGCCAAGAAGAATTTTATAAATTTATCAAACCAATTTTAGAAAAAAT
GGATGGTACTGAGGAATTATTGGTGAAACTAAATCGTGAAGATTTGCTGCGCAAGCAACGGACCTTTGAC
AACGGCTCTATTACCCATCAAATTCACTTGGGTGAGCTGCATGCTATTTTGAGAAGACAAGAAGACTTTT
ATCCATTTTTAAAAGACAATCGTGAGAAGATTGAAAAAATCTTGACTTTTCGAATTCCTTATTATGTTGG
TCCATTGGCGCGTGGCAATAGTCGTTTTGCATGGATGACTCGGAAGTCTGAAGAAACAATTACCCCATGG
AATTTTGAAGAAGTTGTCGATAAAGGTGCTTCAGCTCAATCATTTATTGAACGCATGACAAACTTTGATA
AAAATCTTCCAAATGAAAAAGTACTACCAAAACATAGTTTGCTTTATGAGTATTTTACGGTTTATAACGA
ATTGACAAAGGTCAAATATGTTACTGAAGGAATGCGAAAACCAGCATTTCTTTCAGGTGAACAGAAGAAA
GCCATTGTTGATTTACTCTTCAAAACAAATCGAAAAGTAACCGTTAAGCAATTAAAAGAAGATTATTTCA
AAAAAATAGAATGTTTTGATAGTGTTGAAATTTCAGGAGTTGAAGATAGATTTAATGCTTCATTAGGTAC
CTACCATGATTTGCTAAAAATTATTAAAGATAAAGATTTTTTGGATAATGAAGAAAATGAAGATATCTTA
GAGGATATTGTTTTAACATTGACCTTATTTGAAGATAGGGAGATGATTGAGGAAAGACTTAAAACATATG
CTCACCTCTTTGATGATAAGGTGATGAAACAGCTTAAACGTCGCCGTTATACTGGTTGGGGACGTTTGTC
TCGAAAATTGATTAATGGTATTAGGGATAAGCAATCTGGCAAAACAATATTAGATTTTTTGAAATCAGAT
GGTTTTGCCAATCGCAATTTTATGCAGCTGATCCATGATGATAGTTTGACATTTAAAGAAGACATTCAAA
AAGCACAAGTGTCTGGACAAGGCGATAGTTTACATGAACATATTGCAAATTTAGCTGGTAGCCCTGCTAT
TAAAAAAGGTATTTTACAGACTGTAAAAGTTGTTGATGAATTGGTCAAAGTAATGGGGCGGCATAAGCCA
GAAAATATCGTTATTGAAATGGCACGTGAAAATCAGACAACTCAAAAGGGCCAGAAAAATTCGCGAGAGC
GTATGAAACGAATCGAAGAAGGTATCAAAGAATTAGGAAGTCAGATTCTTAAAGAGCATCCTGTTGAAAA
TACTCAATTGCAAAATGAAAAGCTCTATCTCTATTATCTCCAAAATGGAAGAGACATGTATGTGGACCAA
GAATTAGATATTAATCGTTTAAGTGATTATGATGTCGATCACATTGTTCCACAAAGTTTCCTTAAAGACG
ATTCAATAGACAATAAGGTCTTAACGCGTTCTGATAAAAATCGTGGTAAATCGGATAACGTTCCAAGTGA
AGAAGTAGTCAAAAAGATGAAAAACTATTGGAGACAACTTCTAAACGCCAAGTTAATCACTCAACGTAAG
TTTGATAATTTAACGAAAGCTGAACGTGGAGGTTTGAGTGAACTTGATAAAGCTGGTTTTATCAAACGCC
AATTGGTTGAAACTCGCCAAATCACTAAGCATGTGGCACAAATTTTGGATAGTCGCATGAATACTAAATA
CGATGAAAATGATAAACTTATTCGAGAGGTTAAAGTGATTACCTTAAAATCTAAATTAGTTTCTGACTTC
CGAAAAGATTTCCAATTCTATAAAGTACGTGAGATTAACAATTACCATCATGCCCATGATGCGTATCTAA
ATGCCGTCGTTGGAACTGCTTTGATTAAGAAATATCCAAAACTTGAATCGGAGTTTGTCTATGGTGATTA
TAAAGTTTATGATGTTCGTAAAATGATTGCTAAGTCTGAGCAAGAAATAGGCAAAGCAACCGCAAAATAT
TTCTTTTACTCTAATATCATGAACTTCTTCAAAACAGAAATTACACTTGCAAATGGAGAGATTCGCAAAC
GCCCTCTAATCGAAACTAATGGGGAAACTGGAGAAATTGTCTGGGATAAAGGGCGAGATTTTGCCACAGT
GCGCAAAGTATTGTCCATGCCCCAAGTCAATATTGTCAAGAAAACAGAAGTACAGACAGGCGGATTCTCC
AAGGAGTCAATTTTACCAAAAAGAAATTCGGACAAGCTTATTGCTCGTAAAAAAGACTGGGATCCAAAAA
AATATGGTGGTTTTGATAGTCCAACGGTAGCTTATTCAGTCCTAGTGGTTGCTAAGGTGGAAAAAGGGAA
ATCGAAGAAGTTAAAATCCGTTAAAGAGTTACTAGGGATCACAATTATGGAAAGAAGTTCCTTTGAAAAA
AATCCGATTGACTTTTTAGAAGCTAAAGGATATAAGGAAGTTAAAAAAGACTTAATCATTAAACTACCTA
AATATAGTCTTTTTGAGTTAGAAAACGGTCGTAAACGGATGCTGGCTAGTGCCGGAGAATTACAAAAAGG
AAATGAGCTGGCTCTGCCAAGCAAATATGTGAATTTTTTATATTTAGCTAGTCATTATGAAAAGTTGAAG
GGTAGTCCAGAAGATAACGAACAAAAACAATTGTTTGTGGAGCAGCATAAGCATTATTTAGATGAGATTA
TTGAGCAAATCAGTGAATTTTCTAAGCGTGTTATTTTAGCAGATGCCAATTTAGATAAAGTTCTTAGTGC
ATATAACAAACATAGAGACAAACCAATACGTGAACAAGCAGAAAATATTATTCATTTATTTACGTTGACG
AATCTTGGAGCTCCCGCTGCTTTTAAATATTTTGATACAACAATTGATCGTAAACGATATACGTCTACAA
AAGAAGTTTTAGATGCCACTCTTATCCATCAATCCATCACTGGTCTTTATGAAACACGCATTGATTTGAG
TCAGCTAGGAGGTGACCCTCCAAAAAAGAAGAGAAAGGTCTGAGCGGTTTTGTATAACTAAATAATATTG
GAAACTAAATACGAATACCCAAATTTTTTATCTAAATTTTGCCGAAAGATTAAAATCTGCAGAGATATCC
GAAACAGGTAAATGGATGTTTCAATCCCTGTAGTCAGTCAGGAACCCATATTATATTACAGTATTAGTCG
CCGCTTAGGCACGCCTTTAATTAGCAAAATCAAACCTTAAGTGCATATGCCGTATAAGGGAAACTCAAAG
AACTGGCATCGCAAAAATGAAAACATACGTTGAAACTACGGCAAAGGATTGGTCAGATCGCTTCATACAG
GGAAAGTTCGGCATCAACATCTTTGGATAATATCAGAATGAGAAAGAACAGATACGCAGTACGTTTTTTG
GTGAGCTCTTTGCACTTCTTTAGTTCTTTCCATCAATATCAGTTTTTTAAACTTTTAGGACTAAAAGTGA
TGTTTAACTTCAAAATGTTTAAAATTTTGTTCTTCCCGACGTTCATTAAGAATACTAATACACTTTAATA
ATTATTTTAATATTTTGTTCTAAATAATGACTTTTAATTAAAAAAGATAAAATATAAAAACATCATAATA
ACTCACCAGAGGTTAAGAACAAAAAAACAAATTAGATATCTGCTAATCCAATATAGTTAAATCAATCTTT
CCTTGGTATAATGGGTATATTACATATATTTCAAGGACCGACACTCCTACCAAATATCTAAAATTTACCA
TATTAACATAACATGTATATAAACGTCAAATCATAATCAGCACTAACGTCTCACGGATCGTATATGCCGT
AGCGACAATCTAAGAACTATGCGAGGACACGCTAGGGCCAAGGCAAAAAGATTCCTTGATTACGTAAGGG
AGTTAGAATCATTTTGAATAAAAAACACGCTTTTTCAGTTCGAGTTTATCATTATCAATACTGCCATTTC
AAAGAATACGTAAATAATTAATAGTAGTGATTTTCCTAACTTTATTTAGTCAAAAAATTAGCCTTTTAAT
TCTGCTGTAACCCGTACATGCCCAAAATAGGGGGCGGGTTACACAGAATATATAACATCGTAGGTGTCTG
GGTGAACAGTTTATTCCTGGCATCCACTAAATATAATGGAGCCCGCTTTTTAAGCTGGCATCCAGAAAAA
AAAAGAATCCCAGCACCAAAATATTGTTTTCTTCACCAACCATCAGTTCATAGGTCCATTCTCTTAGCGC
AACTACAGAGAACAGGGGCACAAACAGGCAAAAAACGGGCACAACCTCAATGGAGTGATGCAACCTGCCT
GGAGTAAATGATGACACAAGGCAATTGACCCACGCATGTATCTATCTCATTTTCTTACACCTTCTATTAC
CTTCTGCTCTCTCTGATTTGGAAAAAGCTGAAAAAAAAGGTTGAAACCAGTTCCCTGAAATTATTCCCCT
ACTTGACTAATAAGTATATAAAGACGGTAGGTATTGATTGTAATTCTGTAAATCTATTTCTTAAACTTCT
TAAATTCTACTTTTATAGTTAGTCTTTTTTTTAGTTTTAAAACACCAAGAACTTAGTTTCGAATAAACAC
ACATAAACAAACAAAACGATGCTGATGAGTCCGTGAGGACGAAACGAGTAAGCTCGTCCATCGTTCTGCA
GAAGATCAGTTTTAGAGCTAGAAATAGCAAGTTAAAATAAGGCTAGTCCGTTATCAACTTGAAAAAGTGG
CACCGAGTCGGTGCTTTTGGCCGGCATGGTCCCAGCCTCCTCGCTGGCGCCGGCTGGGCAACATGCTTCG
GCATGGCGAATGGGACACAGGCCCCTTTTCCTTTGTCGATATCATGTAATTAGTTATGTCACGCTTACAT
TCACGCCCTCCCCCCACATCCGCTCTAACCGAAAAGGAAGGAGTTAGACAACCTGAAGTCTAGGTCCCTA
TTTATTTTTTTATAGTTATGTTAGTATTAAGAACGTTATTTATATTTCAAATTTTTCTTTTTTTTCTGTA
CAAACGCGTGTACGCATGTAACATTATACTGAAAACCTTGCTTGAGAAGGTTTTGGGACAAGCTTACGTC
TCACGGATCGTATATGCCGTAGCGACAATCTAAGAACTATGCGAGGACACGCTAGCAGCTGTATTCACGT
AGACGGATAGGTATAGCCAGACATCAGCAGCATACTTCGGGAACCGTAGGCCACCGAGCGGCCGCGATTA
TCAAAAAGGATCTTCACCTAGATCCTTTTAAATTAAAAATGAAGTTTTAAATCAATCTAAAGTATATATG
AGTAAACTTGGTCTGACAGTTACCAATGCTTAATCAGTGAGGCACCTATCTCAGCGATCTGTCTATTTCG
TTCATCCATAGTTGCCTGACTCCCCGTCGTGTAGATAACTACGATACGGGAGGGCTTACCATCTGGCCCC
AGTGCTGCAATGATACCGCGGGACCCACGCTCACCGGCTCCAGATTTATCAGCAATAAACCAGCCAGCCG
GAAGGGCCGAGCGCAGAAGTGGTCCTGCAACTTTATCCGCCTCCATCCAGTCTATTAATTGTTGCCGGGA
AGCTAGAGTAAGTAGTTCGCCAGTTAATAGTTTGCGCAACGTTGTTGCCATTGCTACAGGCATCGTGGTG
TCACGCTCGTCGTTTGGTATGGCTTCATTCAGCTCCGGTTCCCAACGATCAAGGCGAGTTACATGATCCC
CCATGTTGTGCAAAAAAGCGGTTAGCTCCTTCGGTCCTCCGATCGTTGTCAGAAGTAAGTTGGCCGCAGT
GTTATCACTCATGGTTATGGCAGCACTGCATAATTCTCTTACTGTCATGCCATCCGTAAGATGCTTTTCT
GTGACTGGTGAGTACTCAACCAAGTCATTCTGAGAATAGTGTATGCGGCGACCGAGTTGCTCTTGCCCGG
CGTCAATACGGGATAATACCGCGCCACATAGCAGAACTTTAAAAGTGCTCATCATTGGAAAACGTTCTTC
GGGGCGAAAACTCTCAAGGATCTTACCGCTGTTGAGATCCAGTTCGATGTAACCCACTCGTGCACCCAAC
TGATCTTCAGCATCTTTTACTTTCACCAGCGTTTCTGGGTGAGCAAAAACAGGAAGGCAAAATGCCGCAA
AAAAGGGAATAAGGGCGACACGGAAATGTTGAATACTCATACTCTTCCTTTTTCAATATTATTGAAGCAT
TTATCAGGGTTATTGTCTCATGAGCGGATACATATTTGAATGTATTTAGAAAAATAAACAAATAGGGGTT
CCGCGCACATTTCCCCGAAAAGTGCCACCTGTCATGACCAAAATCCCTTAACGTGAGTTTTCGTTCCACT
GAGCGTCAGACCCCGTAGAAAAGATCAAAGGATCTTCTTGAGATCCTTTTTTTCTGCGCGTAATCTGCTG
CTTGCAAACAAAAAAACCACCGCTACCAGCGGTGGTTTGTTTGCCGGATCAAGAGCTACCAACTCTTTTT
CCGAAGGTAACTGGCTTCAGCAGAGCGCAGATACCAAATACTGTTCTTCTAGTGTAGCCGTAGTTAGGCC
ACCACTTCAAGAACTCTGTAGCACCGCCTACATACCTCGCTCTGCTAATCCTGTTACCAGTGGCTGCTGC
CAGTGGCGATAAGTCGTGTCTTACCGGGTTGGACTCAAGACGATAGTTACCGGATAAGGCGCAGCGGTCG
GGCTGAACGGGGGGTTCGTGCACACAGCCCAGCTTGGAGCGAACGACCTACACCGAACTGAGATACCTAC
AGCGTGAGCTATGAGAAAGCGCCACGCTTCCCGAAGGGAGAAAGGCGGACAGGTATCCGGTAAGCGGCAG
GGTCGGAACAGGAGAGCGCACGAGGGAGCTTCCAGGGGGAAACGCCTGGTATCTTTATAGTCCTGTCGGG
TTTCGCCACCTCTGACTTGAGCGTCGATTTTTGTGATGCTCGTCAGGGGGGCGGAGCCTATGGAAAAACG
CCAGCAACGCGGCCTTTTTACGGTTCCTGGCCTTTTGCTGGCCTTTTGCTCACATGTTCTTTCCTGCGTT
ATCCCCTGATTCTGTGGATAACCGTGCGGACTATATGTGAAGGCATGGCTATGGCACGGCAGACATTCCG
CCAGATCATCAATAGGCACGACATGGAGGCCCAGAATACCCTCCTTGACAGTCTTGACGTGCGCAGCTCA
GGGGCATGATGTGACTGTCGCCCGTACATTTAGCCCATACATCCCCATGTATAATCATTTGCATCCATAC
ATTTTGATGGCCGCACGGCGCGAAGCAAAAATTACGGCTCCTCGCTGCAGACCTGCGAGCAGGGAAACGC
TCCCCTCACAGACGCGTTGAATTGTCCCCACGCCGCGCCCCTGTAGAGAAATATAAAAGGTTAGGATTTG
CCACTGAGGTTCTTCTTTCATATACTTCCTTTTAAAATCTTGCTAGGATACAGTTCTCACATCACATCCG
AACATAAACAAGGATCC
Features (pLannotate 1.2.2; 11 found; start..end, strand, type, name):
   1635..1654    +  CDS            SV40 NLS (fragment): nuclear localization signal of SV40 (simian virus 40) large T antigen
   1656..5756    +  CDS            Cas9: Cas9 (Csn1) endonuclease from the Streptococcus pyogenes Type II CRISPR/Cas system generates RNA-guided double strand breaks in DNA
   5760..5779    +  CDS            SV40 NLS (fragment): nuclear localization signal of SV40 (simian virus 40) large T antigen
   6699..7365    +  promoter       GAP promoter: S. cerevisiae TDH3; promoter for glyceraldehyde-3-phosphate dehydrogenase
   7372..7395    +  misc_RNA       sTRSV HHRz (fragment): hammerhead ribozyme from the tobacco ringspot virus satellite RNA (Khvorova et al., 2003)
   7429..7504    +  misc_RNA       gRNA scaffold: guide RNA scaffold for the Streptococcus pyogenes CRISPR/Cas9 system
   7602..7829    +  terminator     CYC1 terminator (fragment): S. cerevisiae CYC1; transcription terminator for CYC1
   8070..8930    -  CDS            AmpR: β-lactamase; bla; confers resistance to ampicillin, carbenicillin, and related antibiotics
   8931..9035    -  promoter       AmpR promoter: bla
   9138..9726    +  rep_origin     ori: high-copy-number ColE1/pMB1/pBR322/pUC origin of replication
   9890..1230    +  gene           hphMX6 (across the origin): yeast selectable marker conferring hygromycin resistance
