[The description below was written by a language model from this plasmid's Addgene catalogue record and pLannotate feature annotations shown in this document.]
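Description:
pUDP046 is a yeast expression plasmid of about 10.2 kb built on the pUDP002 backbone. It is described as a broad-host-range vector that expresses Cas9 and a guide RNA from a single plasmid for genome editing in non-conventional yeasts such as Ogataea and Kluyveromyces. In E. coli it is maintained at high copy through a ColE1/pUC-type origin and selected with ampicillin via the bla gene and its promoter. In yeast, transformants are selected with hygromycin through an hphMX-type marker cassette. The annotated features do not include a yeast replication origin, and no promoter or terminator for the Cas9 gene is annotated, so the record does not state these elements.

The plasmid carries two functional units. The first is the Streptococcus pyogenes Cas9 open reading frame flanked on both sides by SV40 nuclear localization signals, which direct the nuclease to the nucleus. The second is a guide RNA cassette inserted by BsaI cloning, with both sites destroyed in the process. This cassette is driven by the S. cerevisiae TDH3 (GAP) promoter and ends at a CYC1 terminator. Because TDH3 is an RNA polymerase II promoter, the guide is embedded between a 5′ hammerhead ribozyme and a 3′ hepatitis delta virus ribozyme (HH-gRNA-HDV). The HDV element is named in the catalogue entry but not picked up in the feature table. Self-cleavage by the two ribozymes trims the transcript to release a precise spacer plus Cas9 scaffold. This avoids the need for species-specific Pol III promoters. The spacer targets KU80 of Ogataea parapolymorpha, a gene involved in non-homologous end joining, so the plasmid is suited to disrupting OpKU80 in that yeast.
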