Addgene plasmid #107062: pUDP046
Purpose: Broad-host-range Cas9/gRNA co-expression plasmid with gRNA targetting KU80 from Ogataea parapolymorpha
Depositing lab: Jean-Marc Daran. Depositing organization: Delft University of Technology. Publication: Genome editing in Kluyveromyces and Ogataea yeasts using a broad-host-range Cas9/gRNA co-expression plasmid. Juergens H, Varela JA, Gorter de Vries AR, Perli T, Gast VJM, Gyurchev NY, Rajkumar AS, Mans R, Pronk JT, Morrissey JP, Daran JG. FEMS Yeast Res. 2018 May 1;18(3). pii: 4847887. doi: 10.1093/femsyr/foy012. PubMed 29438517.
Backbone
  Vector backbone: pUDP002 #103872
  Backbone manufacturer: Juergens H et al. Genome editing in Kluyveromyces and Ogataea yeasts using a broad-host-range Cas9/gRNA expression plasmid
  Backbone size w/o insert (bp): 10046
  Total vector size (bp): 10237
  Vector type: Yeast Expression
  Selectable markers: Hygromycin
Growth in bacteria
  Bacterial resistance: Ampicillin, 100 μg/mL
  Growth temperature: 37°C
  Growth strain: DH5alpha
  Copy number: High Copy
Gene/Insert
  Gene/Insert name: HH-gRNA-HDV targetting OpKU80 inO. parapolymorpha
  gRNA/shRNA sequence: CATCGTTCTGCAGAAGATCATGG
  Species: Ogataea parapolymorpha
  GenBank ID: XM_014081660
  Promoter: ScTDH3
  Cloning method: Restriction Enzyme; 5′ cloning site BsaI (destroyed during cloning); 3′ cloning site BsaI (destroyed during cloning)
  Sequencing primers: 5′ ACATCGTAGGTGTCTGGGTGAAC; 3′ CTTTTCGGTTAGAGCGGATGTGG
Terms and licenses: Academic/Nonprofit Terms; Industry Terms: Not Available to Industry
How to cite: pUDP046 was a gift from Jean-Marc Daran (Addgene plasmid # 107062 ; http://n2t.net/addgene:107062 ; RRID:Addgene_107062)
